Addgene plasmid #111548: 13XLexAop2 IVS ChrimsonR mCherry_tr
Purpose: Optogenetics in Drosophila: LexAop2-induced expression of ChrimsonR mCherry
Depositing lab: Vivek Jayaraman. Depositing organization: HHMI, Janelia Research Campus. Publication: Independent optical excitation of distinct neural populations. Klapoetke NC, Murata Y, Kim SS, Pulver SR, Birdsey-Benson A, Cho YK, Morimoto TK, Chuong AS, Carpenter EJ, Tian Z, Wang J, Xie Y, Yan Z, Zhang Y, Chow BY, Surek B, Melkonian M, Jayaraman V, Constantine-Paton M, Wong GK, Boyden ES. Nat Methods. 2014 Mar;11(3):338-46. doi: 10.1038/nmeth.2836. Epub 2014 Feb 9. PubMed 24509633.
Backbone
  Vector backbone: 13XLexAop2_ IVS sv40
  Vector type: Insect Expression
Growth in bacteria
  Bacterial resistance: Ampicillin, 100 μg/mL
  Growth temperature: 37°C
  Growth strain: DH5alpha
  Copy number: High Copy
Gene/Insert
  Gene/Insert name: ChrimsonR_mCherry_trafficked
  Species: D. melanogaster (fly)
  Mutation: wt
  Promoter: hsp70
  Cloning method: Restriction Enzyme; 5′ cloning site XhoI (not destroyed); 3′ cloning site XbaI (not destroyed)
Terms and licenses: Academic/Nonprofit Terms; Industry Terms: Not Available to Industry
How to cite: 13XLexAop2 IVS ChrimsonR mCherry_tr was a gift from Vivek Jayaraman (Addgene plasmid # 111548 ; http://n2t.net/addgene:111548 ; RRID:Addgene_111548)
