[The description below was written by a language model from this plasmid's Addgene catalogue record and pLannotate feature annotations shown in this document.]
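Description:
13XLexAop2 IVS ChrimsonR mCherry_tr is a 9.9 kb Drosophila transgenesis and expression plasmid for optogenetics, placing a red-fluorescent fusion of the light-gated cation channel ChrimsonR under control of the LexA binary expression system. It is maintained in E. coli as a high-copy plasmid through a ColE1/pUC-type origin and selected with ampicillin via the β-lactamase gene. For fly work it carries a φC31 integrase attB site, allowing site-specific insertion into attP landing sites in the genome, and a mini-white gene that serves as an eye-colour marker for identifying transformants.

The expression cassette, as named, consists of thirteen LexA operator (LexAop2) repeats upstream of the Drosophila hsp70Bb basal promoter, so transcription depends on a LexA-based transactivator supplied by a driver line. The operator array itself is not called out in the feature tables, but an unannotated stretch precedes the promoter. Directly downstream lies the IVS, a modified myosin heavy chain intron 16 included to boost expression. The insert, cloned between XhoI and XbaI, is ChrimsonR_mCherry_trafficked. The opsin coding region is also not annotated, but falls in the gap between the intron and a short fragment matching the potassium channel KCNJ2 (Kir2.1), which is most plausibly the membrane-trafficking signal implied by "trafficked", followed by mCherry for visualising expression. The backbone name indicates an SV40 terminator, whereas the tables instead detect an antisense AcMNPV p74 fragment after mCherry; the 3′ element is therefore not clear from the record. The depositor and sequencing-derived records are the same length and carry essentially identical annotations.

The construct is used to generate flies in which LexA-defined neurons can be activated with red-shifted light, independently of GAL4/UAS tools.
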