Features (pLannotate 1.2.2; 12 found; start..end, strand, type, name):
     31..135     +  promoter       AmpR promoter: bla
    136..996     +  CDS            AmpR: β-lactamase; bla; confers resistance to ampicillin, carbenicillin, and related antibiotics
   1167..1755    +  rep_origin     ori: high-copy-number ColE1/pMB1/pBR322/pUC origin of replication
   1842..1911    +  protein_bind   attB: attB site for the φC31 integrase (Groth et al., 2000) phage φC31 integrase
   2606..5478    +  CDS            mini-white: Drosophila white gene eye color pigment; white; This is a modified version of the white gene lacking part of the first intron.
   6251..6406    +  CDS            YPB1_ECOLX (fragment): Protein predicted: Swiss-Prot protein existence level 4. From Escherichia coli.
   6488..6507    -  misc_feature   MCS (fragment): pUC18/19 multiple cloning site
   6890..7128    +  promoter       hsp70 promoter: Drosophila melanogaster hsp70Bb promoter
   7143..7209    +  intron         Mhc intron: modified Drosophila myosin heavy chain intron 16 (Pfeiffer et al., 2010)
   8307..8369    +  CDS            KCNJ2 (fragment): KCNJ2_HUMAN - Also known as IRK1. Experimental evidence at protein level: Swiss-Prot protein existence level 1. Probably participates in establishing action potential waveform and excitability of neuronal and muscle tissues. Inward rectifier potassium channels are characterized by a greater tendency to allow potassium to flow into the cell rather than out of it. Their voltage dependence is regulated by the concentration of extracellular potassium; as external potassium is raised, the voltage range of the channel opening shifts to more positive voltages. The inward rectification is mainly due t
   8385..9089    +  CDS            mCherry: mCherry is a basic (constitutively fluorescent) red fluorescent protein published in 2004, derived from Discosoma sp.. It is reported to be a very rapidly-maturing monomer with low acid sensitivity.
   9134..9790    -  CDS            P74 (fragment): PIF0_NPVAC - Experimental evidence at protein level: Swiss-Prot protein existence level 1. Plays an essential role for oral infectivity of occlusion- derived virus (ODV) and functions also in host midgut attachment and fusion by binding to a specific host receptor. From Autographa californica nuclear polyhedrosis virus (AcMNPV).
>Addgene plasmid #111548 | 13XLexAop2 IVS ChrimsonR mCherry_tr | depositor full sequence | sequence record 209460 | Full Sequence
GACTCAGGTGGCACTTTTCGGGGAAATGTGCGCGGAACCCCTATTTGTTTATTTTTCTAAATACATTCAA
ATATGTATCCGCTCATGAGACAATAACCCTGATAAATGCTTCAATAATATTGAAAAAGGAAGAGTATGAG
TATTCAACATTTCCGTGTCGCCCTTATTCCCTTTTTTGCGGCATTTTGCCTTCCTGTTTTTGCTCACCCA
GAAACGCTGGTGAAAGTAAAAGATGCTGAAGATCAGTTGGGTGCACGAGTGGGTTACATCGAACTGGATC
TCAACAGCGGTAAGATCCTTGAGAGTTTTCGCCCCGAAGAACGTTTTCCAATGATGAGCACTTTTAAAGT
TCTGCTATGTGGCGCGGTATTATCCCGTATTGACGCCGGGCAAGAGCAACTCGGTCGCCGCATACACTAT
TCTCAGAATGACTTGGTTGAGTACTCACCAGTCACAGAAAAGCATCTTACGGATGGCATGACAGTAAGAG
AATTATGCAGTGCTGCCATAACCATGAGTGATAACACTGCGGCCAACTTACTTCTGACAACGATCGGAGG
ACCGAAGGAGCTAACCGCTTTTTTGCACAACATGGGGGATCATGTAACTCGCCTTGATCGTTGGGAACCG
GAGCTGAATGAAGCCATACCAAACGACGAGCGTGACACCACGATGCCTGTAGCAATGGCAACAACGTTGC
GCAAACTATTAACTGGCGAACTACTTACTCTAGCTTCCCGGCAACAATTAATAGACTGGATGGAGGCGGA
TAAAGTTGCAGGACCACTTCTGCGCTCGGCCCTTCCGGCTGGCTGGTTTATTGCTGATAAATCTGGAGCC
GGTGAGCGTGGGTCTCGCGGTATCATTGCAGCACTGGGGCCAGATGGTAAGCCCTCCCGTATCGTAGTTA
TCTACACGACGGGGAGTCAGGCAACTATGGATGAACGAAATAGACAGATCGCTGAGATAGGTGCCTCACT
GATTAAGCATTGGTAACTGTCAGACCAAGTTTACTCATATATACTTTAGATTGATTTAAAACTTCATTTT
TAATTTAAAAGGATCTAGGTGAAGATCCTTTTTGATAATCTCATGACCAAAATCCCTTAACGTGAGTTTT
CGTTCCACTGAGCGTCAGACCCCGTAGAAAAGATCAAAGGATCTTCTTGAGATCCTTTTTTTCTGCGCGT
AATCTGCTGCTTGCAAACAAAAAAACCACCGCTACCAGCGGTGGTTTGTTTGCCGGATCAAGAGCTACCA
ACTCTTTTTCCGAAGGTAACTGGCTTCAGCAGAGCGCAGATACCAAATACTGTTCTTCTAGTGTAGCCGT
AGTTAGGCCACCACTTCAAGAACTCTGTAGCACCGCCTACATACCTCGCTCTGCTAATCCTGTTACCAGT
GGCTGCTGCCAGTGGCGATAAGTCGTGTCTTACCGGGTTGGACTCAAGACGATAGTTACCGGATAAGGCG
CAGCGGTCGGGCTGAACGGGGGGTTCGTGCACACAGCCCAGCTTGGAGCGAACGACCTACACCGAACTGA
GATACCTACAGCGTGAGCTATGAGAAAGCGCCACGCTTCCCGAAGGGAGAAAGGCGGACAGGTATCCGGT
AAGCGGCAGGGTCGGAACAGGAGAGCGCACGAGGGAGCTTCCAGGGGGAAACGCCTGGTATCTTTATAGT
CCTGTCGGGTTTCGCCACCTCTGACTTGAGCGTCGATTTTTGTGATGCTCGTCAGGGGGGCGGAGCCTAT
GGAAAAACGCCAGCAACGCGGCCTTTTTACGGTTCCTGGCCTTTTGCTGGCCTTTTGCTCACATGTTACC
GTCGACGATGTAGGTCACGGTCTCGAAGCCGCGGTGCGGGTGCCAGGGCGTGCCCTTGGGCTCCCCGGGC
GCGTACTCCACCTCACCCATCTGGTCCATCATGATGAACGGGTCGAGGTGGCGGTAGTTGATCCCGGCGA
ACGCGCGGCGCACCGGGAAGCCCTCGCCCTCGAAACCGCTGGGCGCGGTGGTCACGGTGAGCACGGGACG
TGCGACGGCGTCGGCGGGTGCGGATACGCGGGGCAGCGTCAGCGGGTTCTCGACGGTCACGGCGGGCATG
TCGACAAGCCGAACATATGGGCGCGCCTAGTATGTATGTAAGTTAATAAAACCCATTTTTGCGGAAAGTA
GATAAAAAAAACATTTTTTTTTTTTACTGCACTGGATATCATTGAACTTATCTGATCAGTTTTAAATTTA
CTTCGATCCAAGGGTATTTGATGTACCAGGTTCTTTCGATTACCTCTCACTCAAAATGACATTCCACTCA
AAGTCAGCGCTGTTTGCCTCCTTCTCTGTCCACAGAAATATCGCCGTCTCTTTCGCCGCTGCGTCCGCTA
TCTCTTTCGCCACCGTTTGTAGCGTTACGTAGCGTCAATGTCCGCCTTCAGTTGCATTTTGTCAGCGGTT
TCGTGACGAAGCTCCAAGCGGTTTACGCCATCAATTAAACACAAAGTGCTGTGCCAAAACTCCTCTCGCT
TCTTATTTTTGTTTGTTTTTTGAGTGATTGGGGTGGTGATTGGTTTTGGGTGGGTAAGCAGGGGAAAGTG
TGAAAAATCCCGGCAATGGGCCAAGAGGATCAGGAGCTATTAATTCGCGGAGGCAGCAAACACCCATCTG
CCGAGCATCTGAACAATGTGAGTAGTACATGTGCATACATCTTAAGTTCACTTGATCTATAGGAACTGCG
ATTGCAACATCAAATTGTATGCGGCGTGAGAACTGCGACCCACAAAAATCCCAAACCGCAATTGCACAAA
CAAATAGTGACACGAAACAGATTATTCTGGTAGCTGTTCTCGCTATATAAGACAATTTTTGAGATCATAT
CATGATCAAGACATCTAAAGGCATTCATTTTCGACTATATTCTTTTTTACAAAAAATATAACAACCAGAT
ATTTTAAGCTGATCCTAGATGCACAAAAAATAAATAAAAGTATAAACCTACTTCGTAGGATACTTCGGGG
TACTTTTTGTTCGGGGTTAGATGAGCATAACGCTAGTAGTTGATATTTGAGATCCCCTATCATTGCAGGG
TGACAGCGGAGCGGCTTCGCAGAGCTGCATTAACCAGGGCTTCGGGCAGGCCAAAAACTACGGCACGCTC
CGGCCACCCAGTCCGCCGGAGGACTCCGGTTCAGGGAGCGGCCAACTAGCCGAGAACCTCACCTATGCCT
GGCACAATATGGACATCTTTGGGGCGGTCAATCAGCCGGGCTCCGGATGGCGGCAGCTGGTCAACCGGAC
ACGCGGACTATTCTGCAACGAGCGACACATACCGGCGCCCAGGAAACATTTGCTCAAGAACGGTGAGTTT
CTATTCGCAGTCGGCTGATCTGTGTGAAATCTTAATAAAGGGTCCAATTACCAATTTGAAACTCAGTTTG
CGGCGTGGCCTATCCGGGCGAACTTTTGGCCGTGATGGGCAGTTCCGGTGCCGGAAAGACGACCCTGCTG
AATGCCCTTGCCTTTCGATCGCCGCAGGGCATCCAAGTATCGCCATCCGGGATGCGACTGCTCAATGGCC
AACCTGTGGACGCCAAGGAGATGCAGGCCAGGTGCGCCTATGTCCAGCAGGATGACCTCTTTATCGGCTC
CCTAACGGCCAGGGAACACCTGATTTTCCAAGCCATGGTGCGGATGCCACGACATCTGACCTATCGGCAG
CGAGTGGCCCGCGTGGATCAGGTGATCCAGGAGCTTTCGCTCAGCAAATGTCAGCACACGATCATCGGTG
TGCCCGGCAGGGTGAAAGGTCTGTCCGGCGGAGAAAGGAAGCGTCTGGCATTCGCCTCCGAGGCTCTAAC
CGATCCGCCGCTTCTGATCTGCGATGAGCCCACCTCCGGACTGGACTCCTTTACCGCCCACAGCGTCGTC
CAGGTGCTGAAGAAGCTGTCGCAGAAGGGCAAGACCGTCATCCTGACCATTCATCAGCCGTCTTCCGAGC
TGTTTGAGCTCTTTGACAAGATCCTTCTGATGGCCGAGGGCAGGGTAGCTTTCTTGGGCACTCCCAGCGA
AGCCGTCGACTTCTTTTCCTAGTGAGTTCGATGTGTTTATTAAGGGTATCTAGTATTACATAACATCTCA
ACTCCTATCCAGCGTGGGTGCCCAGTGTCCTACCAACTACAATCCGGCGGACTTTTACGTACAGGTGTTG
GCCGTTGTGCCCGGACGGGAGATCGAGTCCCGTGATCGGATCGCCAAGATATGCGACAATTTTGCCATTA
GCAAAGTAGCCCGGGATATGGAGCAGTTGTTGGCCACCAAAAATCTGGAGAAGCCACTGGAGCAGCCGGA
GAATGGGTACACCTACAAGGCCACCTGGTTCATGCAGTTCCGGGCGGTCCTGTGGCGATCCTGGCTGTCG
GTGCTCAAGGAACCACTCCTCGTAAAAGTGCGACTTATTCAGACAACGGTGAGTGGTTCCAGTGGAAACA
AATGATATAACGCTTACAATTCTTGGAAACAAATTCGCTAGATTTTAGATAGAATTGCCTGATTCCACAC
CCTTCTTAGTTTTTTTCAATGAGATGTATAGTTTATAGTTTTGCAGAAGATAAATAAATTTCATTTAACT
CGCGAATATTAATGAGATGCGAGTAACATTTTAATTTGCAGATGGTTGCCATCTTGATTGGCCTCATCTT
TTTGGGCCAACAACTCACGCAAGTGGGTGTGATGAATATCAACGGAGCCATCTTCCTCTTCCTGACCAAC
ATGACCTTTCAAAACGTCTTTGCCACGATAAATGTAAGTCATGTTTAGAATACATTTGCATTTCAATAAT
TTACTAACTTTCTAATGAATCGATTCGATTTAGGTGTTCACCTCAGAGCTGCCAGTTTTTATGAGGGAGG
CCCGAAGTCGACTTTATCGCTGTGACACATACTTTCTGGGCAAAACGATTGCCGAATTGCCGCTTTTTCT
CACAGTGCCACTGGTCTTCACGGCGATTGCCTATCCGATGATCGGACTGCGGGCCGGAGTGCTGCACTTC
TTCAACTGCCTGGCGCTGGTCACTCTGGTGGCCAATGTGTCAACGTCCTTCGGATATCTAATATCCTGCG
CCAGCTCCTCGACCTCGATGGCGCTGTCTGTGGGTCCGCCGGTTATCATACCATTCCTGCTCTTTGGCGG
CTTCTTCTTGAACTCGGGCTCGGTGCCAGTATACCTCAAATGGTTGTCGTACCTCTCATGGTTCCGTTAC
GCCAACGAGGGTCTGCTGATTAACCAATGGGCGGACGTGGAGCCGGGCGAAATTAGCTGCACATCGTCGA
ACACCACGTGCCCCAGTTCGGGCAAGGTCATCCTGGAGACGCTTAACTTCTCCGCCGCCGATCTGCCGCT
GGACTACGTGGGTCTGGCCATTCTCATCGTGAGCTTCCGGGTGCTCGCATATCTGGCTCTAAGACTTCGG
GCCCGACGCAAGGAGTAGCCGACATATATCCGAAATAACTGCTTGTTTTTTTTTTTTACCATTATTACCA
TCGTGTTTACTGTTTATTGCCCCCTCAAAAAGCTAATGTAATTATATTTGTGCCAATAAAAACAAGATAT
GACCTATAGAATACAAGTATTTCCCCTTCGAACATCCCCACAAGTAGACTTTGGATTTGTCTTCTAACCA
AAAGACTTACACACCTGCATACCTTACATCAAAAACTCGTTTATCGCTACATAAAACACCGGGATATATT
TTTTATATACATACTTTTCAAATCGCGCGCCCTCTTCATAATTCACCTCCACCACACCACGTTTCGTAGT
TGCTCTTTCGCTGTCTCCCACCCGCTCTCCGCAACACATTCACCTTTTGTTCGACGACCTTGGAGCGACT
GTCGTTAGTTCCGCGCGATTCGGTTCGCTCAAATGGTTCCGAGTGGTTCATTTCGTCTCAATAGAAATTA
GTAATAAATATTTGTATGTACAATTTATTTGCTCCAATATATTTGTATATATTTCCCTCACAGCTATATT
TATTCTAATTTAATATTATGACTTTTTAAGGTAATTTTTTGTGACCTGTTCGGAGTGATTAGCGTTACAA
TTTGAACTGAAAGTGACATCCAGTGTTTGTTCCTTGTGTAGATGCATCTCAAAAAAATGGTGGGCATAAT
AGTGTTGTTTATATATATCAAAAATAACAACTATAATAATAAGAATACATTTAATTTAGAAAATGCTTGG
ATTTCACTGGAACTAGGGCGCGCCTCCGGAACATAATGGTGCAGGGCGCTGACTTCCGCGTTTCCAGACT
TTACGAAACACGGAAACCGAAGACCATTCATGTTGTTGCTCAGGTCGCAGACGTTTTGCAGCAGCAGTCG
CTTCACGTTCGCTCGCGTATCGGTGATTCATTCTGCTAACCAGTAAGGCAACCCCGCCAGCCTAGCCGGG
TCCTCAACGACAGGAGCACGATCATGCGCACCCGTGGCCAGGGCCGCAAGCTTGCATGCCTGCAGGTTAC
TGTACATCCATACAGTAAGTACTGTACATCCATACAGTAAGTACTGTACATCCATACAGTAAGTACTGTA
CATCCATACAGTAAGTACTGTACATCCATACAGTAAGCGGAGACTCTAGCCCTAGGGCATGCCTGCAGGT
TACTGTACATCCATACAGTAAGTACTGTACATCCATACAGTAAGTACTGTACATCCATACAGTAAGCGGA
GACTCTAGCGCTAGCGCATGCCTGCAGGTTACTGTACATCCATACAGTAAGTACTGTACATCCATACAGT
AAGTACTGTACATCCATACAGTAAGTACTGTACATCCATACAGTAAGTACTGTACATCCATACAGTAAGC
GGAGACTCTAGCACTAGTGACGTCGAGCGCCGGAGTATAAATAGAGGCGCTTCGTCTACGGAGCGACAAT
TCAATTCAAACAAGCAAAGTGAACACGTCGCTAAGCGAAAGCTAAGCAAATAAACAAGCGCAGCTGAACA
AGCTAAACAATCTGCAGTAAAGTGCAAGTTAAAGTGAATCAATTAAAAGTAACCAGCAACCAAGTAAATC
AACTGCAACTACTGAAATCTGCCAAGAAGTAATTATTGAATACAAGAAGAGAACTCTGAATAGATCTAAA
AGGTAGGTTCAACCACTGATGCCTAGGCACACCGAAACGACTAACCCTAATTCTTATCCTTTACTTCAGG
CGGCCGCGGCTCGAGCAAAATGGCCGAGCTGATCAGCAGCGCCACCCGCAGCCTGTTCGCCGCCGGAGGC
ATCAACCCCTGGCCCAACCCCTACCACCACGAGGATATGGGCTGCGGCGGCATGACCCCCACCGGCGAGT
GCTTCAGCACCGAGTGGTGGTGCGATCCCAGCTACGGCCTGAGCGATGCCGGATACGGCTACTGCTTCGT
GGAGGCCACCGGCGGCTACCTGGTGGTGGGCGTGGAGAAGAAGCAGGCCTGGCTGCACAGCCGCGGCACC
CCCGGCGAGAAGATCGGCGCCCAGGTGTGCCAGTGGATCGCCTTCAGCATCGCCATCGCCCTGCTGACCT
TCTACGGCTTCAGCGCCTGGAAGGCCACCTGCGGCTGGGAGGAGGTGTACGTGTGCTGCGTGGAGGTGCT
GTTCGTGACCCTGGAGATCTTCAAGGAGTTCAGCAGCCCCGCCACCGTGTACCTGAGCACCGGCAACCAC
GCCTACTGCCTGCGCTACTTCGAGTGGCTGCTGAGCTGCCCCGTGATCCTGATCCGCCTGAGCAACCTGA
GCGGCCTGAAGAACGATTACAGCAAGCGCACCATGGGCCTGATCGTGAGCTGCGTGGGCATGATCGTGTT
CGGCATGGCCGCCGGACTGGCCACCGATTGGCTGAAGTGGCTGCTGTACATCGTGAGCTGCATCTACGGC
GGCTACATGTACTTCCAGGCCGCCAAGTGCTACGTGGAGGCCAACCACAGCGTGCCCAAGGGCCACTGCC
GCATGGTGGTGAAGCTGATGGCCTACGCCTACTTCGCCAGCTGGGGCAGCTACCCCATCCTGTGGGCCGT
CGGACCCGAGGGCCTGCTGAAGCTGAGCCCCTACGCCAACAGCATCGGCCACAGCATCTGCGATATCATC
GCCAAGGAGTTCTGGACCTTCCTGGCCCACCACCTGCGCATCAAGATCCACGAGCACATCCTGATCCACG
GCGATATCCGCAAGACCACCAAGATGGAGATCGGCGGCGAGGAGGTGGAGGTGGAGGAGTTCGTGGAGGA
GGAGGATGAGGATACCGTGGCGATCGCTGCTGCCGCCGCGGCGGCCAAGAGCAGGATCACCAGCGAGGGC
GAGTACATCCCCCTGGACCAGATCGACATCAACGGAGGTTCAGGCGGAACCGGTGTGAGCAAGGGCGAGG
AGGACAACATGGCCATCATCAAGGAGTTCATGCGCTTCAAGGTGCACATGGAGGGCTCCGTGAACGGCCA
CGAGTTCGAGATCGAGGGCGAGGGCGAGGGCCGCCCCTACGAGGGCACCCAGACCGCCAAGCTGAAGGTG
ACCAAGGGCGGCCCCCTGCCCTTCGCCTGGGACATCCTGTCCCCTCAGTTCATGTACGGCTCCAAGGCCT
ACGTGAAGCACCCCGCCGACATCCCCGACTACTTGAAGCTGTCCTTCCCCGAGGGCTTCAAGTGGGAGCG
CGTGATGAACTTCGAGGACGGCGGCGTGGTGACCGTGACCCAGGACTCCTCCCTGCAGGACGGCGAGTTC
ATCTACAAGGTGAAGCTGCGCGGCACCAACTTCCCCTCCGACGGCCCCGTAATGCAGAAGAAGACCATGG
GCTGGGAGGCCTCCTCCGAGCGGATGTACCCCGAGGACGGCGCCCTGAAGGGCGAGATCAAGCAGAGGCT
GAAGCTGAAGGACGGCGGCCACTACGACGCCGAGGTCAAGACCACCTACAAGGCCAAGAAGCCCGTGCAG
CTGCCCGGCGCCTACAACGTCAACATCAAGCTGGACATCACCTCCCACAACGAGGACTACACCATCGTGG
AACAGTACGAGCGCGCCGAGGGCCGCCACTCCACCGGCGGCATGGACGAGCTGTACAAGTTCTGCTACGA
GAACGAGGTGTAATCTAGAATGAATCGTTTTTAAAATAACAAATCAATTGTTTTATAATATTCGTACGAT
TCTTTGATTATGTAATAAAATGTGATCATTAGGAAGATTACGAAAAATATAAAAAATATGAGTTCTGTGT
GTATAACAAATGCTGTAAACGCCACAATTGTGTTTGTTGCAAATAAACCCATGATTATTTGATTAAAATT
GTTGTTTTCTTTGTTCATAGACAATAGTGTGTTTTGCCTAAACGTGTACTGCATAAACTCCATGCGAGTG
TATAGCGAGCTAGTGGCTAACGCTTGCCCCACCAAAGTAGATTCGTCAAAATCCTCAATTTCATCACCCT
CCTCCAAGTTTAACATTTGGCCGTCGGAATTAACTTCTAAAGATGCCACATAATCTAATAAATGAAATAG
AGATTCAAACGTGGCGTCATCGTCCGTTTCGACCATTTCCGAAAAGAACTCGGGCATAAACTCTATGATT
TCTCTGGACGTGGTGTTGTCGAAACTCTCAAAGTACGCAGTCAGGAACGTGCGCGACATGTCGTCGGGAA
ACTCGCGCGGAAACATGTTGTTGTAACCGAACGGGTCCCATAGCGCCAAAACCAAATCTGCCAGCGTCAA
TAGAATGAGCACGATGCCGACAATGGAGCTGGCTTGGATAGCGATTCGAGTTAACGGCCGGCCGTTTAAA
CGAATTCTTGAAGACGAAAGGGCCTCGTGATACGCCTATTTTTATAGGTTAATGTCATGATAATAATGGT
TTCTTA
