Features (pLannotate 1.2.2; 12 found; start..end, strand, type, name):
     31..135     +  promoter       AmpR promoter: bla
    136..996     +  CDS            AmpR: β-lactamase; bla; confers resistance to ampicillin, carbenicillin, and related antibiotics
   1167..1755    +  rep_origin     ori: high-copy-number ColE1/pMB1/pBR322/pUC origin of replication
   1842..1911    +  protein_bind   attB: attB site for the φC31 integrase (Groth et al., 2000) phage φC31 integrase
   2127..6246    +  gene           mini-white: white; This modified version of the white gene lacks part of the first intron.
   6251..6406    +  CDS            YPB1_ECOLX (fragment): Protein predicted: Swiss-Prot protein existence level 4. From Escherichia coli.
   6488..6507    -  misc_feature   MCS (fragment): pUC18/19 multiple cloning site
   6890..7128    +  promoter       hsp70 promoter: Drosophila melanogaster hsp70Bb promoter
   7143..7209    +  intron         Mhc intron: modified Drosophila myosin heavy chain intron 16 (Pfeiffer et al., 2010)
   8307..8369    +  CDS            KCNJ2 (fragment): KCNJ2_HUMAN - Also known as IRK1. Experimental evidence at protein level: Swiss-Prot protein existence level 1. Probably participates in establishing action potential waveform and excitability of neuronal and muscle tissues. Inward rectifier potassium channels are characterized by a greater tendency to allow potassium to flow into the cell rather than out of it. Their voltage dependence is regulated by the concentration of extracellular potassium; as external potassium is raised, the voltage range of the channel opening shifts to more positive voltages. The inward rectification is mainly due t
   8385..9089    +  CDS            mCherry: mCherry is a basic (constitutively fluorescent) red fluorescent protein published in 2004, derived from Discosoma sp.. It is reported to be a very rapidly-maturing monomer with low acid sensitivity.
   9134..9790    -  CDS            P74 (fragment): PIF0_NPVAC - Experimental evidence at protein level: Swiss-Prot protein existence level 1. Plays an essential role for oral infectivity of occlusion- derived virus (ODV) and functions also in host midgut attachment and fusion by binding to a specific host receptor. From Autographa californica nuclear polyhedrosis virus (AcMNPV).
>Addgene plasmid #111548 | 13XLexAop2 IVS ChrimsonR mCherry_tr | addgene full sequence | sequence record 213932 | Addgene NGS Result
GACTCAGGTGGCACTTTTCGGGGAAATGTGCGCGGAACCCCTATTTGTTTATTTTTCTAAATACATTCAA
ATATGTATCCGCTCATGAGACAATAACCCTGATAAATGCTTCAATAATATTGAAAAAGGAAGAGTATGAG
TATTCAACATTTCCGTGTCGCCCTTATTCCCTTTTTTGCGGCATTTTGCCTTCCTGTTTTTGCTCACCCA
GAAACGCTGGTGAAAGTAAAAGATGCTGAAGATCAGTTGGGTGCACGAGTGGGTTACATCGAACTGGATC
TCAACAGCGGTAAGATCCTTGAGAGTTTTCGCCCCGAAGAACGTTTTCCAATGATGAGCACTTTTAAAGT
TCTGCTATGTGGCGCGGTATTATCCCGTATTGACGCCGGGCAAGAGCAACTCGGTCGCCGCATACACTAT
TCTCAGAATGACTTGGTTGAGTACTCACCAGTCACAGAAAAGCATCTTACGGATGGCATGACAGTAAGAG
AATTATGCAGTGCTGCCATAACCATGAGTGATAACACTGCGGCCAACTTACTTCTGACAACGATCGGAGG
ACCGAAGGAGCTAACCGCTTTTTTGCACAACATGGGGGATCATGTAACTCGCCTTGATCGTTGGGAACCG
GAGCTGAATGAAGCCATACCAAACGACGAGCGTGACACCACGATGCCTGTAGCAATGGCAACAACGTTGC
GCAAACTATTAACTGGCGAACTACTTACTCTAGCTTCCCGGCAACAATTAATAGACTGGATGGAGGCGGA
TAAAGTTGCAGGACCACTTCTGCGCTCGGCCCTTCCGGCTGGCTGGTTTATTGCTGATAAATCTGGAGCC
GGTGAGCGTGGGTCTCGCGGTATCATTGCAGCACTGGGGCCAGATGGTAAGCCCTCCCGTATCGTAGTTA
TCTACACGACGGGGAGTCAGGCAACTATGGATGAACGAAATAGACAGATCGCTGAGATAGGTGCCTCACT
GATTAAGCATTGGTAACTGTCAGACCAAGTTTACTCATATATACTTTAGATTGATTTAAAACTTCATTTT
TAATTTAAAAGGATCTAGGTGAAGATCCTTTTTGATAATCTCATGACCAAAATCCCTTAACGTGAGTTTT
CGTTCCACTGAGCGTCAGACCCCGTAGAAAAGATCAAAGGATCTTCTTGAGATCCTTTTTTTCTGCGCGT
AATCTGCTGCTTGCAAACAAAAAAACCACCGCTACCAGCGGTGGTTTGTTTGCCGGATCAAGAGCTACCA
ACTCTTTTTCCGAAGGTAACTGGCTTCAGCAGAGCGCAGATACCAAATACTGTTCTTCTAGTGTAGCCGT
AGTTAGGCCACCACTTCAAGAACTCTGTAGCACCGCCTACATACCTCGCTCTGCTAATCCTGTTACCAGT
GGCTGCTGCCAGTGGCGATAAGTCGTGTCTTACCGGGTTGGACTCAAGACGATAGTTACCGGATAAGGCG
CAGCGGTCGGGCTGAACGGGGGGTTCGTGCACACAGCCCAGCTTGGAGCGAACGACCTACACCGAACTGA
GATACCTACAGCGTGAGCTATGAGAAAGCGCCACGCTTCCCGAAGGGAGAAAGGCGGACAGGTATCCGGT
AAGCGGCAGGGTCGGAACAGGAGAGCGCACGAGGGAGCTTCCAGGGGGAAACGCCTGGTATCTTTATAGT
CCTGTCGGGTTTCGCCACCTCTGACTTGAGCGTCGATTTTTGTGATGCTCGTCAGGGGGGCGGAGCCTAT
GGAAAAACGCCAGCAACGCGGCCTTTTTACGGTTCCTGGCCTTTTGCTGGCCTTTTGCTCACATGTTACC
GTCGACGATGTAGGTCACGGTCTCGAAGCCGCGGTGCGGGTGCCAGGGCGTGCCCTTGGGCTCCCCGGGC
GCGTACTCCACCTCACCCATCTGGTCCATCATGATGAACGGGTCGAGGTGGCGGTAGTTGATCCCGGCGA
ACGCGCGGCGCACCGGGAAGCCCTCGCCCTCGAAACCGCTGGGCGCGGTGGTCACGGTGAGCACGGGACG
TGCGACGGCGTCGGCGGGTGCGGATACGCGGGGCAGCGTCAGCGGGTTCTCGACGGTCACGGCGGGCATG
TCGACAAGCCGAACATATGGGCGCGCCTAGTATGTATGTAAGTTAATAAAACCCATTTTTGCGGAAAGTA
GATAAAAAAAACATTTTTTTTTTTTACTGCACTGGATATCATTGAACTTATCTGATCAGTTTTAAATTTA
CTTCGATCCAAGGGTATTTGATGTACCAGGTTCTTTCGATTACCTCTCACTCAAAATGACATTCCACTCA
AAGTCAGCGCTGTTTGCCTCCTTCTCTGTCCACAGAAATATCGCCGTCTCTTTCGCCGCTGCGTCCGCTA
TCTCTTTCGCCACCGTTTGTAGCGTTACGTAGCGTCAATGTCCGCCTTCAGTTGCATTTTGTCAGCGGTT
TCGTGACGAAGCTCCAAGCGGTTTACGCCATCAATTAAACACAAAGTGCTGTGCCAAAACTCCTCTCGCT
TCTTATTTTTGTTTGTTTTTTGAGTGATTGGGGTGGTGATTGGTTTTGGGTGGGTAAGCAGGGGAAAGTG
TGAAAAATCCCGGCAATGGGCCAAGAGGATCAGGAGCTATTAATTCGCGGAGGCAGCAAACACCCATCTG
CCGAGCATCTGAACAATGTGAGTAGTACATGTGCATACATCTTAAGTTCACTTGATCTATAGGAACTGCG
ATTGCAACATCAAATTGTCTGCGGCGTGAGAACTGCGACCCACAAAAATCCCAAACCGCAATTGCACAAA
CAAATAGTGACACGAAACAGATTATTCTGGTAGCTGTTCTCGCTATATAAGACAATTTTTGAGATCATAT
CATGATCAAGACATCTAAAGGCATTCATTTTCGACTATATTCTTTTTTACAAAAAATATAACAACCAGAT
ATTTTAAGCTGATCCTAGATGCACAAAAAATAAATAAAAGTATAAACCTACTTCGTAGGATACTTCGGGG
TACTTTTTGTTCGGGGTTAGATGAGCATAACGCTTGTAGTTGATATTTGAGATCCCCTATCATTGCAGGG
TGACAGCGGAGCGGCTTCGCAGAGCTGCATTAACCAGGGCTTCGGGCAGGCCAAAAACTACGGCACGCTC
CGGCCACCCAGTCCGCCGGAGGACTCCGGTTCAGGGAGCGGCCAACTAGCCGAGAACCTCACCTATGCCT
GGCACAATATGGACATCTTTGGGGCGGTCAATCAGCCGGGCTCCGGATGGCGGCAGCTGGTCAACCGGAC
ACGCGGACTATTCTGCAACGAGCGACACATACCGGCGCCCAGGAAACATTTGCTCAAGAACGGTGAGTTT
CTATTCGCAGTCGGCTGATCTGTGTGAAATCTTAATAAAGGGTCCAATTACCAATTTGAAACTCAGTTTG
CGGCGTGGCCTATCCGGGCGAACTTTTGGCCGTGATGGGCAGTTCCGGTGCCGGAAAGACGACCCTGCTG
AATGCCCTTGCCTTTCGATCGCCGCAGGGCATCCAAGTATCGCCATCCGGGATGCGACTGCTCAATGGCC
AACCTGTGGACGCCAAGGAGATGCAGGCCAGGTGCGCCTATGTCCAGCAGGATGACCTCTTTATCGGCTC
CCTAACGGCCAGGGAACACCTGATTTTCCAAGCCATGGTGCGGATGCCACGACATCTGACCTATCGGCAG
CGAGTGGCCCGCGTGGATCAGGTGATCCAGGAGCTTTCGCTCAGCAAATGTCAGCACACGATCATCGGTG
TGCCCGGCAGGGTGAAAGGTCTGTCCGGCGGAGAAAGGAAGCGTCTGGCATTCGCCTCCGAGGCTCTAAC
CGATCCGCCGCTTCTGATCTGCGATGAGCCCACCTCCGGACTGGACTCCTTTACCGCCCACAGCGTCGTC
CAGGTGCTGAAGAAGCTGTCGCAGAAGGGCAAGACCGTCATCCTGACCATTCATCAGCCGTCTTCCGAGC
TGTTTGAGCTCTTTGACAAGATCCTTCTGATGGCCGAGGGCAGGGTAGCTTTCTTGGGCACTCCCAGCGA
AGCCGTCGACTTCTTTTCCTAGTGAGTTCGATGTGTTTATTAAGGGTATCTAGTATTACATAACATCTCA
ACTCCTATCCAGCGTGGGTGCCCAGTGTCCTACCAACTACAATCCGGCGGACTTTTACGTACAGGTGTTG
GCCGTTGTGCCCGGACGGGAGATCGAGTCCCGTGATCGGATCGCCAAGATATGCGACAATTTTGCCATTA
GCAAAGTAGCCCGGGATATGGAGCAGTTGTTGGCCACCAAAAATCTGGAGAAGCCACTGGAGCAGCCGGA
GAATGGGTACACCTACAAGGCCACCTGGTTCATGCAGTTCCGGGCGGTCCTGTGGCGATCCTGGCTGTCG
GTGCTCAAGGAACCACTCCTCGTAAAAGTGCGACTTATTCAGACAACGGTGAGTGGTTCCAGTGGAAACA
AATGATATAACGCTTACAATTCTTGGAAACAAATTCGCTAGATTTTAGATAGAATTGCCTGATTCCACAC
CCTTCTTAGTTTTTTTCAATGAGATGTATAGTTTATAGTTTTGCAGAAGATAAATAAATTTCATTTAACT
CGCGAATATTAATGAGATGCGAGTAACATTTTAATTTGCAGATGGTTGCCATCTTGATTGGCCTCATCTT
TTTGGGCCAACAACTCACGCAAGTGGGTGTGATGAATATCAACGGAGCCATCTTCCTCTTCCTGACCAAC
ATGACCTTTCAAAACGTCTTTGCCACGATAAATGTAAGTCATGTTTAGAATACATTTGCATTTCAATAAT
TTACTAACTTTCTAATGAATCGATTCGATTTAGGTGTTCACCTCAGAGCTGCCAGTTTTTATGAGGGAGG
CCCGAAGTCGACTTTATCGCTGTGACACATACTTTCTGGGCAAAACGATTGCCGAATTGCCGCTTTTTCT
CACAGTGCCACTGGTCTTCACGGCGATTGCCTATCCGATGATCGGACTGCGGGCCGGAGTGCTGCACTTC
TTCAACTGCCTGGCGCTGGTCACTCTGGTGGCCAATGTGTCAACGTCCTTCGGATATCTAATATCCTGCG
CCAGCTCCTCGACCTCGATGGCGCTGTCTGTGGGTCCGCCGGTTATCATACCATTCCTGCTCTTTGGCGG
CTTCTTCTTGAACTCGGGCTCGGTGCCAGTATACCTCAAATGGTTGTCGTACCTCTCATGGTTCCGTTAC
GCCAACGAGGGTCTGCTGATTAACCAATGGGCGGACGTGGAGCCGGGCGAAATTAGCTGCACATCGTCGA
ACACCACGTGCCCCAGTTCGGGCAAGGTCATCCTGGAGACGCTTAACTTCTCCGCCGCCGATCTGCCGCT
GGACTACGTGGGTCTGGCCATTCTCATCGTGAGCTTCCGGGTGCTCGCATATCTGGCTCTAAGACTTCGG
GCCCGACGCAAGGAGTAGCCGACATATATCCGAAATAACTGCTTGTTTTTTTTTTTTACCATTATTACCA
TCGTGTTTACTGTTTATTGCCCCCTCAAAAAGCTAATGTAATTATATTTGTGCCAATAAAAACAAGATAT
GACCTATAGAATACAAGTATTTCCCCTTCGAACATCCCCACAAGTAGACTTTGGATTTGTCTTCTAACCA
AAAGACTTACACACCTGCATACCTTACATCAAAAACTCGTTTATCGCTACATAAAACACCGGGATATATT
TTTTATATACATACTTTTCAAATCGCGCGCCCTCTTCATAATTCACCTCCACCACACCACGTTTCGTAGT
TGCTCTTTCGCTGTCTCCCACCCGCTCTCCGCAACACATTCACCTTTTGTTCGACGACCTTGGAGCGACT
GTCGTTAGTTCCGCGCGATTCGGTTCGCTCAAATGGTTCCGAGTGGTTCATTTCGTCTCAATAGAAATTA
GTAATAAATATTTGTATGTACAATTTATTTGCTCCAATATATTTGTATATATTTCCCTCACAGCTATATT
TATTCTAATTTAATATTATGACTTTTTAAGGTAATTTTTTGTGACCTGTTCGGAGTGATTAGCGTTACAA
TTTGAACTGAAAGTGACATCCAGTGTTTGTTCCTTGTGTAGATGCATCTCAAAAAAATGGTGGGCATAAT
AGTGTTGTTTATATATATCAAAAATAACAACTATAATAATAAGAATACATTTAATTTAGAAAATGCTTGG
ATTTCACTGGAACTAGGGCGCGCCTCCGGAACATAATGGTGCAGGGCGCTGACTTCCGCGTTTCCAGACT
TTACGAAACACGGAAACCGAAGACCATTCATGTTGTTGCTCAGGTCGCAGACGTTTTGCAGCAGCAGTCG
CTTCACGTTCGCTCGCGTATCGGTGATTCATTCTGCTAACCAGTAAGGCAACCCCGCCAGCCTAGCCGGG
TCCTCAACGACAGGAGCACGATCATGCGCACCCGTGGCCAGGGCCGCAAGCTTGCATGCCTGCAGGTTAC
TGTACATCCATACAGTAAGTACTGTACATCCATACAGTAAGTACTGTACATCCATACAGTAAGTACTGTA
CATCCATACAGTAAGTACTGTACATCCATACAGTAAGCGGAGACTCTAGCCCTAGGGCATGCCTGCAGGT
TACTGTACATCCATACAGTAAGTACTGTACATCCATACAGTAAGTACTGTACATCCATACAGTAAGCGGA
GACTCTAGCGCTAGCGCATGCCTGCAGGTTACTGTACATCCATACAGTAAGTACTGTACATCCATACAGT
AAGTACTGTACATCCATACAGTAAGTACTGTACATCCATACAGTAAGTACTGTACATCCATACAGTAAGC
GGAGACTCTAGCACTAGTGACGTCGAGCGCCGGAGTATAAATAGAGGCGCTTCGTCTACGGAGCGACAAT
TCAATTCAAACAAGCAAAGTGAACACGTCGCTAAGCGAAAGCTAAGCAAATAAACAAGCGCAGCTGAACA
AGCTAAACAATCTGCAGTAAAGTGCAAGTTAAAGTGAATCAATTAAAAGTAACCAGCAACCAAGTAAATC
AACTGCAACTACTGAAATCTGCCAAGAAGTAATTATTGAATACAAGAAGAGAACTCTGAATAGATCTAAA
AGGTAGGTTCAACCACTGATGCCTAGGCACACCGAAACGACTAACCCTAATTCTTATCCTTTACTTCAGG
CGGCCGCGGCTCGAGCAAAATGGCCGAGCTGATCAGCAGCGCCACCCGCAGCCTGTTCGCCGCCGGAGGC
ATCAACCCCTGGCCCAACCCCTACCACCACGAGGATATGGGCTGCGGCGGCATGACCCCCACCGGCGAGT
GCTTCAGCACCGAGTGGTGGTGCGATCCCAGCTACGGCCTGAGCGATGCCGGATACGGCTACTGCTTCGT
GGAGGCCACCGGCGGCTACCTGGTGGTGGGCGTGGAGAAGAAGCAGGCCTGGCTGCACAGCCGCGGCACC
CCCGGCGAGAAGATCGGCGCCCAGGTGTGCCAGTGGATCGCCTTCAGCATCGCCATCGCCCTGCTGACCT
TCTACGGCTTCAGCGCCTGGAAGGCCACCTGCGGCTGGGAGGAGGTGTACGTGTGCTGCGTGGAGGTGCT
GTTCGTGACCCTGGAGATCTTCAAGGAGTTCAGCAGCCCCGCCACCGTGTACCTGAGCACCGGCAACCAC
GCCTACTGCCTGCGCTACTTCGAGTGGCTGCTGAGCTGCCCCGTGATCCTGATCCGCCTGAGCAACCTGA
GCGGCCTGAAGAACGATTACAGCAAGCGCACCATGGGCCTGATCGTGAGCTGCGTGGGCATGATCGTGTT
CGGCATGGCCGCCGGACTGGCCACCGATTGGCTGAAGTGGCTGCTGTACATCGTGAGCTGCATCTACGGC
GGCTACATGTACTTCCAGGCCGCCAAGTGCTACGTGGAGGCCAACCACAGCGTGCCCAAGGGCCACTGCC
GCATGGTGGTGAAGCTGATGGCCTACGCCTACTTCGCCAGCTGGGGCAGCTACCCCATCCTGTGGGCCGT
CGGACCCGAGGGCCTGCTGAAGCTGAGCCCCTACGCCAACAGCATCGGCCACAGCATCTGCGATATCATC
GCCAAGGAGTTCTGGACCTTCCTGGCCCACCACCTGCGCATCAAGATCCACGAGCACATCCTGATCCACG
GCGATATCCGCAAGACCACCAAGATGGAGATCGGCGGCGAGGAGGTGGAGGTGGAGGAGTTCGTGGAGGA
GGAGGATGAGGATACCGTGGCGATCGCTGCTGCCGCCGCGGCGGCCAAGAGCAGGATCACCAGCGAGGGC
GAGTACATCCCCCTGGACCAGATCGACATCAACGGAGGTTCAGGCGGAACCGGTGTGAGCAAGGGCGAGG
AGGACAACATGGCCATCATCAAGGAGTTCATGCGCTTCAAGGTGCACATGGAGGGCTCCGTGAACGGCCA
CGAGTTCGAGATCGAGGGCGAGGGCGAGGGCCGCCCCTACGAGGGCACCCAGACCGCCAAGCTGAAGGTG
ACCAAGGGCGGCCCCCTGCCCTTCGCCTGGGACATCCTGTCCCCTCAGTTCATGTACGGCTCCAAGGCCT
ACGTGAAGCACCCCGCCGACATCCCCGACTACTTGAAGCTGTCCTTCCCCGAGGGCTTCAAGTGGGAGCG
CGTGATGAACTTCGAGGACGGCGGCGTGGTGACCGTGACCCAGGACTCCTCCCTGCAGGACGGCGAGTTC
ATCTACAAGGTGAAGCTGCGCGGCACCAACTTCCCCTCCGACGGCCCCGTAATGCAGAAGAAGACCATGG
GCTGGGAGGCCTCCTCCGAGCGGATGTACCCCGAGGACGGCGCCCTGAAGGGCGAGATCAAGCAGAGGCT
GAAGCTGAAGGACGGCGGCCACTACGACGCCGAGGTCAAGACCACCTACAAGGCCAAGAAGCCCGTGCAG
CTGCCCGGCGCCTACAACGTCAACATCAAGCTGGACATCACCTCCCACAACGAGGACTACACCATCGTGG
AACAGTACGAGCGCGCCGAGGGCCGCCACTCCACCGGCGGCATGGACGAGCTGTACAAGTTCTGCTACGA
GAACGAGGTGTAATCTAGAATGAATCGTTTTTAAAATAACAAATCAATTGTTTTATAATATTCGTACGAT
TCTTTGATTATGTAATAAAATGTGATCATTAGGAAGATTACGAAAAATATAAAAAATATGAGTTCTGTGT
GTATAACAAATGCTGTAAACGCCACAATTGTGTTTGTTGCAAATAAACCCATGATTATTTGATTAAAATT
GTTGTTTTCTTTGTTCATAGACAATAGTGTGTTTTGCCTAAACGTGTACTGCATAAACTCCATGCGAGTG
TATAGCGAGCTAGTGGCTAACGCTTGCCCCACCAAAGTAGATTCGTCAAAATCCTCAATTTCATCACCCT
CCTCCAAGTTTAACATTTGGCCGTCGGAATTAACTTCTAAAGATGCCACATAATCTAATAAATGAAATAG
AGATTCAAACGTGGCGTCATCGTCCGTTTCGACCATTTCCGAAAAGAACTCGGGCATAAACTCTATGATT
TCTCTGGACGTGGTGTTGTCGAAACTCTCAAAGTACGCAGTCAGGAACGTGCGCGACATGTCGTCGGGAA
ACTCGCGCGGAAACATGTTGTTGTAACCGAACGGGTCCCATAGCGCCAAAACCAAATCTGCCAGCGTCAA
TAGAATGAGCACGATGCCGACAATGGAGCTGGCTTGGATAGCGATTCGAGTTAACGGCCGGCCGTTTAAA
CGAATTCTTGAAGACGAAAGGGCCTCGTGATACGCCTATTTTTATAGGTTAATGTCATGATAATAATGGT
TTCTTA
